Addgene plasmid #111582: pAAV-TIWB-yellow pre-eGRASP(p32)
Purpose: An AAV vector that expresses yellow pre-eGRASP(p32) under the tetO promoter.
Depositing lab: Bong-Kiun Kaang. Depositing organization: Seoul National University. Publication: Interregional synaptic maps among engram cells underlie memory formation. Choi JH, Sim SE, Kim JI, Choi DI, Oh J, Ye S, Lee J, Kim T, Ko HG, Lim CS, Kaang BK. Science. 2018 Apr 27;360(6387):430-435. doi: 10.1126/science.aas9204. PubMed 29700265.
Backbone
  Vector backbone: pAAV
  Backbone size w/o insert (bp): 4375
  Total vector size (bp): 5725
  Vector type: AAV
Growth in bacteria
  Bacterial resistance: Ampicillin, 100 μg/mL
  Growth temperature: 37°C
  Growth strain: NEB Stable
  Copy number: Unknown
Gene/Insert
  Gene/Insert name: yellow pre-eGRASP(p32)
  Insert size (bp): 1350
  Promoter: tetO
  Cloning method: Restriction Enzyme; 5′ cloning site NheI (not destroyed); 3′ cloning site EcoRI (not destroyed)
  Sequencing primers: 5′ None; 3′ None
Terms and licenses: Academic/Nonprofit Terms; Industry Terms: Not Available to Industry
How to cite: pAAV-TIWB-yellow pre-eGRASP(p32) was a gift from Bong-Kiun Kaang (Addgene plasmid # 111582 ; http://n2t.net/addgene:111582 ; RRID:Addgene_111582)
