[The description below was written by a language model from this plasmid's Addgene catalogue record, the feature table of its GenBank file and pLannotate feature annotations shown in this document.]
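Description:
pAAV-TIWB-yellow pre-eGRASP(p32) is an adeno-associated virus transfer plasmid of about 5.7 kb, built on a pAAV backbone. It is propagated in E. coli through a high-copy ColE1/pUC-type origin with ampicillin selection (bla), and it also carries an f1/M13 phage origin. Two AAV2 inverted terminal repeats flank the expression cassette, so that this region can be packaged into recombinant AAV particles for delivery to mammalian cells. The two sequence records held for the plasmid differ by 11 bp (5,714 versus 5,725 nt), and the first ITR is annotated as 130 versus 141 nt. Otherwise the two records show the same layout.

Between the ITRs, a tetracycline-responsive promoter drives the insert. It consists of seven tet operator repeats with a minimal promoter and is annotated as TRE3G, so expression depends on a co-supplied tetracycline-controlled transactivator. A chimeric β-globin/immunoglobulin intron, a T7 promoter and a Kozak sequence precede the open reading frame, while a WPRE and a bovine growth hormone polyadenylation signal follow it to enhance transcript stability and processing. The name "TIWB" plausibly abbreviates this TRE–intron–WPRE–bGH arrangement, though the record does not say so.

The roughly 1.35 kb insert, cloned between NheI and EcoRI, is annotated as three parts: a short mouse immunoglobulin kappa fragment at the N-terminus (likely a secretion signal), a GFP-family fragment matching the N-terminal portion of mVenus used for bimolecular fluorescence complementation, and a fragment of mouse neurexin-1β. This fits the presynaptic half of a split-fluorescent-protein system, which would give a yellow signal on pairing with a postsynaptic partner. The feature tables do not annotate the "p32" element. The associated publication used such constructs to map synaptic connections among engram cells.
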