LOCUS       Exported 5714 bp ds-DNA circular SYN 12-MAY-2021
DEFINITION  An AAV vector that expresses yellow pre-eGRASP(p32) under the tetO
            promoter..
ACCESSION   .
VERSION     .
KEYWORDS    pAAV-TIWB-yellow pre-eGRASP(p32)
SOURCE      synthetic DNA construct
  ORGANISM  synthetic DNA construct
REFERENCE   1 (bases 1 to 5714)
  AUTHORS   Choi JH, Sim SE, Kim JI, Choi DI, Oh J, Ye S, Lee J, Kim T, Ko HG,
            Lim CS, Kaang BK
  TITLE     Interregional synaptic maps among engram cells underlie memory
            formation.
  JOURNAL   Science. 2018 Apr 27;360(6387):430-435. doi:
            10.1126/science.aas9204.
  PUBMED    29700265
REFERENCE   2 (bases 1 to 5714)
  AUTHORS   .
  TITLE     Direct Submission
  JOURNAL   Exported May 12, 2021 from SnapGene Server 1.1.58
            http://www.snapgene.com
FEATURES             Location/Qualifiers
     source          1..5714
                     /organism="synthetic DNA construct"
                     /mol_type="other DNA"
     repeat_region   1..130
                     /label=AAV2 ITR (alternate)
                     /note="Functional equivalent of wild-type AAV2 ITR"
     protein_bind    154..172
                     /gene="tetO"
                     /label=tet operator
                     /bound_moiety="tetracycline repressor TetR"
                     /note="bacterial operator O2 for the tetR and tetA genes"
     protein_bind    190..208
                     /gene="tetO"
                     /label=tet operator
                     /bound_moiety="tetracycline repressor TetR"
                     /note="bacterial operator O2 for the tetR and tetA genes"
     protein_bind    226..244
                     /gene="tetO"
                     /label=tet operator
                     /bound_moiety="tetracycline repressor TetR"
                     /note="bacterial operator O2 for the tetR and tetA genes"
     protein_bind    262..280
                     /gene="tetO"
                     /label=tet operator
                     /bound_moiety="tetracycline repressor TetR"
                     /note="bacterial operator O2 for the tetR and tetA genes"
     protein_bind    298..316
                     /gene="tetO"
                     /label=tet operator
                     /bound_moiety="tetracycline repressor TetR"
                     /note="bacterial operator O2 for the tetR and tetA genes"
     protein_bind    334..352
                     /gene="tetO"
                     /label=tet operator
                     /bound_moiety="tetracycline repressor TetR"
                     /note="bacterial operator O2 for the tetR and tetA genes"
     protein_bind    370..388
                     /gene="tetO"
                     /label=tet operator
                     /bound_moiety="tetracycline repressor TetR"
                     /note="bacterial operator O2 for the tetR and tetA genes"
     primer_bind     433..457
                     /label=LNCX
                     /note="Human CMV promoter, forward primer"
     intron          572..704
                     /label=chimeric intron
                     /note="chimera between introns from human beta-globin and
                     immunoglobulin heavy chain genes"
     primer_bind     687..706
                     /label=pMT2-F
                     /note="Synthetic intron, forward primer"
     promoter        749..767
                     /label=T7 promoter
                     /note="promoter for bacteriophage T7 RNA polymerase"
     regulatory      771..780
                     /regulatory_class="other"
                     /note="vertebrate consensus sequence for strong initiation
                     of translation (Kozak, 1987)"
     CDS             855..1313
                     /codon_start=1
                     /product="improved N-terminal fragment of mVenus for use in
                     bimolecular fluorescence complementation (BiFC) (Kodama and
                     Hu, 2010)"
                     /label=VN155(I152L)
                     /translation="SKGEELFTGVVPILVELDGDVNGHKFSVRGEGEGDATIGKLTLKF
                     ICTTGKLPVPWPTLVTTLTYGVQCFARYPDHMKRHDFFKSAMPEGYVQERTISFKDDGK
                     YKTRAVVKFEGDTLVNRIELKGTDFKEDGNILGHKLEYNFNSHNVYITA"
     primer_bind     complement(894..915)
                     /label=EGFP-N
                     /note="EGFP, reverse primer"
     misc_feature    2144..2732
                     /label=WPRE
                     /note="woodchuck hepatitis virus posttranscriptional
                     regulatory element"
     primer_bind     complement(2197..2217)
                     /label=WPRE-R
                     /note="WPRE, reverse primer"
     CDS             complement(2615..2626)
                     /codon_start=1
                     /product="Factor Xa recognition and cleavage site"
                     /label=Factor Xa site
                     /translation="IEGR"
     polyA_signal    2745..2969
                     /label=bGH poly(A) signal
                     /note="bovine growth hormone polyadenylation signal"
     repeat_region   2977..3117
                     /label=AAV2 ITR
                     /note="inverted terminal repeat of adeno-associated virus
                     serotype 2"
     repeat_region   2977..3106
                     /label=AAV2 ITR
     rep_origin      3192..3647
                     /direction=RIGHT
                     /label=f1 ori
                     /note="f1 bacteriophage origin of replication; arrow
                     indicates direction of (+) strand synthesis"
     primer_bind     complement(3279..3298)
                     /label=F1ori-R
                     /note="F1 origin, reverse primer"
     primer_bind     3489..3510
                     /label=F1ori-F
                     /note="F1 origin, forward primer"
     primer_bind     complement(3664..3683)
                     /label=pRS-marker
                     /note="pRS vectors, use to sequence yeast selectable
                     marker"
     primer_bind     3783..3805
                     /label=pGEX 3'
                     /note="pGEX vectors, reverse primer"
     primer_bind     complement(3843..3861)
                     /label=pBRforEco
                     /note="pBR322 vectors, upsteam of EcoRI site, forward
                     primer"
     promoter        3929..4033
                     /gene="bla"
                     /label=AmpR promoter
     CDS             4034..4894
                     /codon_start=1
                     /gene="bla"
                     /product="beta-lactamase"
                     /label=AmpR
                     /note="confers resistance to ampicillin, carbenicillin, and
                     related antibiotics"
                     /translation="MSIQHFRVALIPFFAAFCLPVFAHPETLVKVKDAEDQLGARVGYI
                     ELDLNSGKILESFRPEERFPMMSTFKVLLCGAVLSRIDAGQEQLGRRIHYSQNDLVEYS
                     PVTEKHLTDGMTVRELCSAAITMSDNTAANLLLTTIGGPKELTAFLHNMGDHVTRLDRW
                     EPELNEAIPNDERDTTMPVAMATTLRKLLTGELLTLASRQQLIDWMEADKVAGPLLRSA
                     LPAGWFIADKSGAGERGSRGIIAALGPDGKPSRIVVIYTTGSQATMDERNRQIAEIGAS
                     LIKHW"
     primer_bind     complement(4252..4271)
                     /label=Amp-R
                     /note="Ampicillin resistance gene, reverse primer"
     rep_origin      5065..5653
                     /direction=RIGHT
                     /label=ori
                     /note="high-copy-number ColE1/pMB1/pBR322/pUC origin of
                     replication"
     primer_bind     5554..5573
                     /label=pBR322ori-F
                     /note="pBR322 origin, forward primer"
ORIGIN
        1 cctgcaggca gctgcgcgct cgctcgctca ctgaggccgc ccgggcgtcg ggcgaccttt
       61 ggtcgcccgg cctcagtgag cgagcgagcg cgcagagagg gagtggccaa ctccatcact
      121 aggggttcct gcggccgcac gcgttggctt tactccctat cagtgataga gaacgtatga
      181 agagtttact ccctatcagt gatagagaac gtatgcagac tttactccct atcagtgata
      241 gagaacgtat aaggagttta ctccctatca gtgatagaga acgtatgacc agtttactcc
      301 ctatcagtga tagagaacgt atctacagtt tactccctat cagtgataga gaacgtatat
      361 ccagtttact ccctatcagt gatagagaac gtataagctt taggcgtgta cggtgggcgc
      421 ctataaaagc agagctcgtt tagtgaaccg tcagatcgcc tggagcaatt ccacaacact
      481 tttgtcttat accaactttc cgtaccactt cctaccctcg taaagctagt cgaacttaag
      541 ctgcagaagt tggtcgtgag gcactgggca ggtaagtatc aaggttacaa gacaggttta
      601 aggagaccaa tagaaactgg gcttgtcgag acagagaaga ctcttgcgtt tctgataggc
      661 acctattggt cttactgaca tccactttgc ctttctctcc acaggtgtcc actcccagtt
      721 caattacagc tcttaaggct agagtactta atacgactca ctataggcta gccaccatgg
      781 agaccgacac cctcctgcta tgggtgctgc tgctctgggt gcccggcagc accggcgacg
      841 caccggtcgg aggcagcaag ggcgaggagc tgttcaccgg ggtggtgccc atcctggtcg
      901 agctggacgg cgacgtaaac ggccacaagt tcagcgtgag gggcgagggc gagggcgatg
      961 ccaccatcgg caagctgacc ctgaagttca tctgcaccac cggcaagctg cccgtgccct
     1021 ggcccaccct cgtgaccacc ctgacctacg gcgtgcagtg cttcgcccgc taccccgacc
     1081 acatgaagcg gcacgacttc ttcaagtccg ccatgcccga aggctacgtc caggagcgca
     1141 ccatctcctt caaggacgac ggcaagtaca agacccgcgc cgtggtgaag ttcgagggcg
     1201 acaccctggt gaaccgcatc gagctgaagg gcaccgactt caaggaggac ggcaacatcc
     1261 tggggcacaa gctggagtac aacttcaaca gccacaacgt ctatatcacc gccgacaagc
     1321 agaagaacgg catcaaggcc aacttcaccg tgcgccacaa cgtggaggac ggcagcgtgc
     1381 agctcgccga ccactaccag cagaacaccc ccatcggcga cggccccgtg ctgctgcccg
     1441 acaaccacta cctgagctac cagaccgtgc tgagcaaaga ccccaacgag aagaccggtg
     1501 gatctggagg cagtggcgga tctagatctc ctagctactc tccaccacct ccacctggag
     1561 gaggttccgg aggcggaagc ggtaccgaag tgccttcctc tatgacaact gagtcgacag
     1621 ccactgccat gcagtccgag atgtccacct caatcatgga gaccaccaca accctggcta
     1681 ccagcacagc tcgacgagga aagcccccca caaaggagcc tatcagccag accacggatg
     1741 atatccttgt ggcctcggca gagtgtccca gcgacgatga ggacattgac ccctgtgagc
     1801 cgagctcagg tgggttagcc aaccccaccc gagtgggcgg ccgcgaacca tacccaggct
     1861 cggcagaggt gatccgggag tctagcagta ccactggcat ggtggtgggg attgtcgcag
     1921 cagcagctct gtgcatcctc atcctcctct atgccatgta caagtacaga aaccgggatg
     1981 aaggctcata tcacgtggat gagagtcgaa actacatcag taactcagca cagtccaatg
     2041 gggctgtggt caaggagaag cagcccagca gtgcgaaaag cgccaacaaa aacaagaaga
     2101 acaaggataa ggagtattat gtctgaattc ctgcagcccc gataatcaac ctctggatta
     2161 caaaatttgt gaaagattga ctggtattct taactatgtt gctcctttta cgctatgtgg
     2221 atacgctgct ttaatgcctt tgtatcatgc tattgcttcc cgtatggctt tcattttctc
     2281 ctccttgtat aaatcctggt tgctgtctct ttatgaggag ttgtggcccg ttgtcaggca
     2341 acgtggcgtg gtgtgcactg tgtttgctga cgcaaccccc actggttggg gcattgccac
     2401 cacctgtcag ctcctttccg ggactttcgc tttccccctc cctattgcca cggcggaact
     2461 catcgccgcc tgccttgccc gctgctggac aggggctcgg ctgttgggca ctgacaattc
     2521 cgtggtgttg tcggggaaat catcgtcctt tccttggctg ctcgcctgtg ttgccacctg
     2581 gattctgcgc gggacgtcct tctgctacgt cccttcggcc ctcaatccag cggaccttcc
     2641 ttcccgcggc ctgctgccgg ctctgcggcc tcttccgcgt cttcgccttc gccctcagac
     2701 gagtcggatc tccctttggg ccgcctcccc gcatcggggg gatcctgtgc cttctagttg
     2761 ccagccatct gttgtttgcc cctcccccgt gccttccttg accctggaag gtgccactcc
     2821 cactgtcctt tcctaataaa atgaggaaat tgcatcgcat tgtctgagta ggtgtcattc
     2881 tattctgggg ggtggggtgg ggcaggacag caagggggag gattgggaag acaatagcag
     2941 gcatgctggg gatgcggtgg gctctatggc ggccgcagga acccctagtg atggagttgg
     3001 ccactccctc tctgcgcgct cgctcgctca ctgaggccgg gcgaccaaag gtcgcccgac
     3061 gcccgggctt tgcccgggcg gcctcagtga gcgagcgagc gcgcagctgc ctgcaggggc
     3121 gcctgatgcg gtattttctc cttacgcatc tgtgcggtat ttcacaccgc atannnnnnn
     3181 nnnnnnnnnn nnnnnnnnnn nnnnnnnnnn nnnnnnnnnn nnnnnnnnnn nnnnnnnnnn
     3241 nnnnnnnnnn nnnnnnnnnn nnnnnnnntn nnnnnnnnnn nnnnnnnnnn nnnnnnnnnn
     3301 nnnnnnnnnn nnnnncnnnn nnnnnnnnnn nnnnnnnnnn nnnnnnnnnn nnnnnnnnnn
     3361 nnnnnnnnnn nnnnnnnnnn nnnnnnnnnn nnnnnnnnnn nnnnnnnnnn nnnnnnnnnn
     3421 nnnnnnnnnn nnnnnnnnnn nnnnnnnnnn nnnnnnncct ttgacgttgg agtccacgtt
     3481 ctttaatagt ggactcttgt tccaaactgg aacaacactc aactctatct cgggctattc
     3541 ttttgattta taagggattt tgccgatttc ggtctattgg ttaaaaaatg agctgattta
     3601 acaaaaattt aacgcgaatt ttaacaaaat attaacgttt acaattttat ggtgcactct
     3661 cagtacaatc tgctctgatg ccgcatagtt aagccagccc cgacacccgc caacacccgc
     3721 tgacgcgccc tgacgggctt gtctgctccc ggcatccgct tacagacaag ctgtgaccgt
     3781 ctccgggagc tgcatgtgtc agaggttttc accgtcatca ccgaaacgcg cgagacgaaa
     3841 gggcctcgtg atacgcctat ttttataggt taatgtcatg ataataatgg tttcttagac
     3901 gtcaggtggc acttttcggg gaaatgtgcg cggaacccct atttgtttat ttttctaaat
     3961 acattcaaat atgtatccgc tcatgagaca ataaccctga taaatgcttc aataatattg
     4021 aaaaaggaag agtatgagta ttcaacattt ccgtgtcgcc cttattccct tttttgcggc
     4081 attttgcctt cctgtttttg ctcacccaga aacgctggtg aaagtaaaag atgctgaaga
     4141 tcagttgggt gcacgagtgg gttacatcga actggatctc aacagcggta agatccttga
     4201 gagttttcgc cccgaagaac gttttccaat gatgagcact tttaaagttc tgctatgtgg
     4261 cgcggtatta tcccgtattg acgccgggca agagcaactc ggtcgccgca tacactattc
     4321 tcagaatgac ttggttgagt actcaccagt cacagaaaag catcttacgg atggcatgac
     4381 agtaagagaa ttatgcagtg ctgccataac catgagtgat aacactgcgg ccaacttact
     4441 tctgacaacg atcggaggac cgaaggagct aaccgctttt ttgcacaaca tgggggatca
     4501 tgtaactcgc cttgatcgtt gggaaccgga gctgaatgaa gccataccaa acgacgagcg
     4561 tgacaccacg atgcctgtag caatggcaac aacgttgcgc aaactattaa ctggcgaact
     4621 acttactcta gcttcccggc aacaattaat agactggatg gaggcggata aagttgcagg
     4681 accacttctg cgctcggccc ttccggctgg ctggtttatt gctgataaat ctggagccgg
     4741 tgagcgtggg tctcgcggta tcattgcagc actggggcca gatggtaagc cctcccgtat
     4801 cgtagttatc tacacgacgg ggagtcaggc aactatggat gaacgaaata gacagatcgc
     4861 tgagataggt gcctcactga ttaagcattg gtaactgtca gaccaagttt actcatatat
     4921 actttagatt gatttaaaac ttcattttta atttaaaagg atctaggtga agatcctttt
     4981 tgataatctc atgaccaaaa tcccttaacg tgagttttcg ttccactgag cgtcagaccc
     5041 cgtagaaaag atcaaaggat cttcttgaga tccttttttt ctgcgcgtaa tctgctgctt
     5101 gcaaacaaaa aaaccaccgc taccagcggt ggtttgtttg ccggatcaag agctaccaac
     5161 tctttttccg aaggtaactg gcttcagcag agcgcagata ccaaatactg ttcttctagt
     5221 gtagccgtag ttaggccacc acttcaagaa ctctgtagca ccgcctacat acctcgctct
     5281 gctaatcctg ttaccagtgg ctgctgccag tggcgataag tcgtgtctta ccgggttgga
     5341 ctcaagacga tagttaccgg ataaggcgca gcggtcgggc tgaacggggg gttcgtgcac
     5401 acagcccagc ttggagcgaa cgacctacac cgaactgaga tacctacagc gtgagctatg
     5461 agaaagcgcc acgcttcccg aagggagaaa ggcggacagg tatccggtaa gcggcagggt
     5521 cggaacagga gagcgcacga gggagcttcc agggggaaac gcctggtatc tttatagtcc
     5581 tgtcgggttt cgccacctct gacttgagcg tcgatttttg tgatgctcgt caggggggcg
     5641 gagcctatgg aaaaacgcca gcaacgcggc ctttttacgg ttcctggcct tttgctggcc
     5701 ttttgctcac atgt
//
