Features (pLannotate 1.2.2; 17 found; start..end, strand, type, name):
      1..141     -  repeat_region  AAV2 ITR: inverted terminal repeat of adeno-associated virus serotype 2 inverted
    160..535     +  promoter       TRE3G promoter: 3rd-generation Tet-responsive promoter that can be activated by binding of Tet-On® 3G
    583..715     +  intron         chimeric intron: chimera between introns from human β-globin and immunoglobulin heavy chain genes
    760..778     +  promoter       T7 promoter: promoter for bacteriophage T7 RNA polymerase
    788..850     +  CDS            KV3A6_MOUSE (fragment): Experimental evidence at protein level: Swiss-Prot protein existence level 1. From Mus musculus (Mouse).
    866..1504    +  CDS            Trp-less GFP (fragment): Trp-less GFP is a fluorescent protein published in 2012, derived from Aequorea victoria.
   1598..2134    +  CDS            Nrxn1 (fragment): NRX1B_MOUSE - Experimental evidence at protein level: Swiss-Prot protein existence level 1. Neuronal cell surface protein that may be involved in cell recognition and cell adhesion by forming intracellular junctions through binding to neuroligins. May play a role in formation or maintenance of synaptic junctions. May mediate intracellular signaling. May play a role in angiogenesis (By similarity). From Mus musculus (Mouse).
   2155..2743    +  misc_feature   WPRE: woodchuck hepatitis virus posttranscriptional regulatory element
   2756..2980    +  polyA_signal   bGH poly(A) signal: bovine growth hormone polyadenylation signal
   2988..3128    +  repeat_region  AAV2 ITR: inverted terminal repeat of adeno-associated virus serotype 2 inverted
   3133..3184    -  misc_feature   bom (fragment): basis of mobility region from pBR322
   3203..3583    +  rep_origin     M13 ori (sequence partly withheld): M13 bacteriophage origin of replication; arrow indicates direction of (+) strand synthesis
   3659..3708    -  misc_feature   bom (fragment): basis of mobility region from pBR322
   3810..3845    -  CDS            rop (fragment): Rop protein, which maintains plasmids at low copy number; rop
   3940..4044    +  promoter       AmpR promoter: bla
   4045..4905    +  CDS            AmpR: β-lactamase; bla; confers resistance to ampicillin, carbenicillin, and related antibiotics
   5076..5664    +  rep_origin     ori: high-copy-number ColE1/pMB1/pBR322/pUC origin of replication
>Addgene plasmid #111582 | pAAV-TIWB-yellow pre-eGRASP(p32) | depositor full sequence | sequence record 209569 | pAAV-TIWB-yellow pre-eGRASP(p32) sequence 5725 bps
CCTGCAGGCAGCTGCGCGCTCGCTCGCTCACTGAGGCCGCCCGGGCAAAGCCCGGGCGTCGGGCGACCTT
TGGTCGCCCGGCCTCAGTGAGCGAGCGAGCGCGCAGAGAGGGAGTGGCCAACTCCATCACTAGGGGTTCC
TGCGGCCGCACGCGTTGGCTTTACTCCCTATCAGTGATAGAGAACGTATGAAGAGTTTACTCCCTATCAG
TGATAGAGAACGTATGCAGACTTTACTCCCTATCAGTGATAGAGAACGTATAAGGAGTTTACTCCCTATC
AGTGATAGAGAACGTATGACCAGTTTACTCCCTATCAGTGATAGAGAACGTATCTACAGTTTACTCCCTA
TCAGTGATAGAGAACGTATATCCAGTTTACTCCCTATCAGTGATAGAGAACGTATAAGCTTTAGGCGTGT
ACGGTGGGCGCCTATAAAAGCAGAGCTCGTTTAGTGAACCGTCAGATCGCCTGGAGCAATTCCACAACAC
TTTTGTCTTATACCAACTTTCCGTACCACTTCCTACCCTCGTAAAGCTAGTCGAACTTAAGCTGCAGAAG
TTGGTCGTGAGGCACTGGGCAGGTAAGTATCAAGGTTACAAGACAGGTTTAAGGAGACCAATAGAAACTG
GGCTTGTCGAGACAGAGAAGACTCTTGCGTTTCTGATAGGCACCTATTGGTCTTACTGACATCCACTTTG
CCTTTCTCTCCACAGGTGTCCACTCCCAGTTCAATTACAGCTCTTAAGGCTAGAGTACTTAATACGACTC
ACTATAGGCTAGCCACCATGGAGACCGACACCCTCCTGCTATGGGTGCTGCTGCTCTGGGTGCCCGGCAG
CACCGGCGACGCACCGGTCGGAGGCAGCAAGGGCGAGGAGCTGTTCACCGGGGTGGTGCCCATCCTGGTC
GAGCTGGACGGCGACGTAAACGGCCACAAGTTCAGCGTGAGGGGCGAGGGCGAGGGCGATGCCACCATCG
GCAAGCTGACCCTGAAGTTCATCTGCACCACCGGCAAGCTGCCCGTGCCCTGGCCCACCCTCGTGACCAC
CCTGACCTACGGCGTGCAGTGCTTCGCCCGCTACCCCGACCACATGAAGCGGCACGACTTCTTCAAGTCC
GCCATGCCCGAAGGCTACGTCCAGGAGCGCACCATCTCCTTCAAGGACGACGGCAAGTACAAGACCCGCG
CCGTGGTGAAGTTCGAGGGCGACACCCTGGTGAACCGCATCGAGCTGAAGGGCACCGACTTCAAGGAGGA
CGGCAACATCCTGGGGCACAAGCTGGAGTACAACTTCAACAGCCACAACGTCTATATCACCGCCGACAAG
CAGAAGAACGGCATCAAGGCCAACTTCACCGTGCGCCACAACGTGGAGGACGGCAGCGTGCAGCTCGCCG
ACCACTACCAGCAGAACACCCCCATCGGCGACGGCCCCGTGCTGCTGCCCGACAACCACTACCTGAGCTA
CCAGACCGTGCTGAGCAAAGACCCCAACGAGAAGACCGGTGGATCTGGAGGCAGTGGCGGATCTAGATCT
CCTAGCTACTCTCCACCACCTCCACCTGGAGGAGGTTCCGGAGGCGGAAGCGGTACCGAAGTGCCTTCCT
CTATGACAACTGAGTCGACAGCCACTGCCATGCAGTCCGAGATGTCCACCTCAATCATGGAGACCACCAC
AACCCTGGCTACCAGCACAGCTCGACGAGGAAAGCCCCCCACAAAGGAGCCTATCAGCCAGACCACGGAT
GATATCCTTGTGGCCTCGGCAGAGTGTCCCAGCGACGATGAGGACATTGACCCCTGTGAGCCGAGCTCAG
GTGGGTTAGCCAACCCCACCCGAGTGGGCGGCCGCGAACCATACCCAGGCTCGGCAGAGGTGATCCGGGA
GTCTAGCAGTACCACTGGCATGGTGGTGGGGATTGTCGCAGCAGCAGCTCTGTGCATCCTCATCCTCCTC
TATGCCATGTACAAGTACAGAAACCGGGATGAAGGCTCATATCACGTGGATGAGAGTCGAAACTACATCA
GTAACTCAGCACAGTCCAATGGGGCTGTGGTCAAGGAGAAGCAGCCCAGCAGTGCGAAAAGCGCCAACAA
AAACAAGAAGAACAAGGATAAGGAGTATTATGTCTGAATTCCTGCAGCCCCGATAATCAACCTCTGGATT
ACAAAATTTGTGAAAGATTGACTGGTATTCTTAACTATGTTGCTCCTTTTACGCTATGTGGATACGCTGC
TTTAATGCCTTTGTATCATGCTATTGCTTCCCGTATGGCTTTCATTTTCTCCTCCTTGTATAAATCCTGG
TTGCTGTCTCTTTATGAGGAGTTGTGGCCCGTTGTCAGGCAACGTGGCGTGGTGTGCACTGTGTTTGCTG
ACGCAACCCCCACTGGTTGGGGCATTGCCACCACCTGTCAGCTCCTTTCCGGGACTTTCGCTTTCCCCCT
CCCTATTGCCACGGCGGAACTCATCGCCGCCTGCCTTGCCCGCTGCTGGACAGGGGCTCGGCTGTTGGGC
ACTGACAATTCCGTGGTGTTGTCGGGGAAATCATCGTCCTTTCCTTGGCTGCTCGCCTGTGTTGCCACCT
GGATTCTGCGCGGGACGTCCTTCTGCTACGTCCCTTCGGCCCTCAATCCAGCGGACCTTCCTTCCCGCGG
CCTGCTGCCGGCTCTGCGGCCTCTTCCGCGTCTTCGCCTTCGCCCTCAGACGAGTCGGATCTCCCTTTGG
GCCGCCTCCCCGCATCGGGGGGATCCTGTGCCTTCTAGTTGCCAGCCATCTGTTGTTTGCCCCTCCCCCG
TGCCTTCCTTGACCCTGGAAGGTGCCACTCCCACTGTCCTTTCCTAATAAAATGAGGAAATTGCATCGCA
TTGTCTGAGTAGGTGTCATTCTATTCTGGGGGGTGGGGTGGGGCAGGACAGCAAGGGGGAGGATTGGGAA
GACAATAGCAGGCATGCTGGGGATGCGGTGGGCTCTATGGCGGCCGCAGGAACCCCTAGTGATGGAGTTG
GCCACTCCCTCTCTGCGCGCTCGCTCGCTCACTGAGGCCGGGCGACCAAAGGTCGCCCGACGCCCGGGCT
TTGCCCGGGCGGCCTCAGTGAGCGAGCGAGCGCGCAGCTGCCTGCAGGGGCGCCTGATGCGGTATTTTCT
CCTTACGCATCTGTGCGGTATTTCACACCGCATA
[142 nt withheld, positions 3185-3326]
C
[141 nt withheld, positions 3328-3468]
CCTTTGACGTTGGAGTCCACGTTCTTTAATAGTGGACTCTTGTTCCAAACTGGAACAACACTCAACCCTA
TCTCGGGCTATTCTTTTGATTTATAAGGGATTTTGCCGATTTCGGCCTATTGGTTAAAAAATGAGCTGAT
TTAACAAAAATTTAACGCGAATTTTAACAAAATATTAACGTTTACAATTTTATGGTGCACTCTCAGTACA
ATCTGCTCTGATGCCGCATAGTTAAGCCAGCCCCGACACCCGCCAACACCCGCTGACGCGCCCTGACGGG
CTTGTCTGCTCCCGGCATCCGCTTACAGACAAGCTGTGACCGTCTCCGGGAGCTGCATGTGTCAGAGGTT
TTCACCGTCATCACCGAAACGCGCGAGACGAAAGGGCCTCGTGATACGCCTATTTTTATAGGTTAATGTC
ATGATAATAATGGTTTCTTAGACGTCAGGTGGCACTTTTCGGGGAAATGTGCGCGGAACCCCTATTTGTT
TATTTTTCTAAATACATTCAAATATGTATCCGCTCATGAGACAATAACCCTGATAAATGCTTCAATAATA
TTGAAAAAGGAAGAGTATGAGTATTCAACATTTCCGTGTCGCCCTTATTCCCTTTTTTGCGGCATTTTGC
CTTCCTGTTTTTGCTCACCCAGAAACGCTGGTGAAAGTAAAAGATGCTGAAGATCAGTTGGGTGCACGAG
TGGGTTACATCGAACTGGATCTCAACAGCGGTAAGATCCTTGAGAGTTTTCGCCCCGAAGAACGTTTTCC
AATGATGAGCACTTTTAAAGTTCTGCTATGTGGCGCGGTATTATCCCGTATTGACGCCGGGCAAGAGCAA
CTCGGTCGCCGCATACACTATTCTCAGAATGACTTGGTTGAGTACTCACCAGTCACAGAAAAGCATCTTA
CGGATGGCATGACAGTAAGAGAATTATGCAGTGCTGCCATAACCATGAGTGATAACACTGCGGCCAACTT
ACTTCTGACAACGATCGGAGGACCGAAGGAGCTAACCGCTTTTTTGCACAACATGGGGGATCATGTAACT
CGCCTTGATCGTTGGGAACCGGAGCTGAATGAAGCCATACCAAACGACGAGCGTGACACCACGATGCCTG
TAGCAATGGCAACAACGTTGCGCAAACTATTAACTGGCGAACTACTTACTCTAGCTTCCCGGCAACAATT
AATAGACTGGATGGAGGCGGATAAAGTTGCAGGACCACTTCTGCGCTCGGCCCTTCCGGCTGGCTGGTTT
ATTGCTGATAAATCTGGAGCCGGTGAGCGTGGGTCTCGCGGTATCATTGCAGCACTGGGGCCAGATGGTA
AGCCCTCCCGTATCGTAGTTATCTACACGACGGGGAGTCAGGCAACTATGGATGAACGAAATAGACAGAT
CGCTGAGATAGGTGCCTCACTGATTAAGCATTGGTAACTGTCAGACCAAGTTTACTCATATATACTTTAG
ATTGATTTAAAACTTCATTTTTAATTTAAAAGGATCTAGGTGAAGATCCTTTTTGATAATCTCATGACCA
AAATCCCTTAACGTGAGTTTTCGTTCCACTGAGCGTCAGACCCCGTAGAAAAGATCAAAGGATCTTCTTG
AGATCCTTTTTTTCTGCGCGTAATCTGCTGCTTGCAAACAAAAAAACCACCGCTACCAGCGGTGGTTTGT
TTGCCGGATCAAGAGCTACCAACTCTTTTTCCGAAGGTAACTGGCTTCAGCAGAGCGCAGATACCAAATA
CTGTCCTTCTAGTGTAGCCGTAGTTAGGCCACCACTTCAAGAACTCTGTAGCACCGCCTACATACCTCGC
TCTGCTAATCCTGTTACCAGTGGCTGCTGCCAGTGGCGATAAGTCGTGTCTTACCGGGTTGGACTCAAGA
CGATAGTTACCGGATAAGGCGCAGCGGTCGGGCTGAACGGGGGGTTCGTGCACACAGCCCAGCTTGGAGC
GAACGACCTACACCGAACTGAGATACCTACAGCGTGAGCTATGAGAAAGCGCCACGCTTCCCGAAGGGAG
AAAGGCGGACAGGTATCCGGTAAGCGGCAGGGTCGGAACAGGAGAGCGCACGAGGGAGCTTCCAGGGGGA
AACGCCTGGTATCTTTATAGTCCTGTCGGGTTTCGCCACCTCTGACTTGAGCGTCGATTTTTGTGATGCT
CGTCAGGGGGGCGGAGCCTATGGAAAAACGCCAGCAACGCGGCCTTTTTACGGTTCCTGGCCTTTTGCTG
GCCTTTTGCTCACATGT
